Addgene plasmid #144641: TFORF3165
Purpose: Lentiviral vector for overexpressing transcription factor ORFs with unique 24-bp barcodes. Barcodes facilitate identification of transcription factors in pooled screens.
Depositing lab: Feng Zhang. Depositing organization: Broad Institute. Publication: A transcription factor atlas of directed differentiation. Joung J, Ma S, Tay T, Geiger-Schuller KR, Kirchgatterer PC, Verdine VK, Guo B, Arias-Garcia MA, Allen WE, Singh A, Kuksenko O, Abudayyeh OO, Gootenberg JS, Fu Z, Macrae RK, Buenrostro JD, Regev A, Zhang F. Cell. 2023 Jan 5;186(1):209-229.e26. doi: 10.1016/j.cell.2022.11.026. PubMed 36608654.
Backbone
  Vector backbone: pLX_TRC317
  Backbone manufacturer: Broad Institute Genetic Perturbation Platform
  Backbone size w/o insert (bp): 8264
  Vector type: Mammalian Expression, Lentiviral
  Selectable markers: Puromycin
Growth in bacteria
  Bacterial resistance: Ampicillin, 100 μg/mL
  Growth temperature: 37°C
  Growth strain: NEB Stable
  Copy number: High Copy
Gene/Insert
  Gene/Insert name: TRIM28
  Species: H. sapiens (human)
  Insert size (bp): 2711
  Entrez Gene: TRIM28 (a.k.a. KAP1, PPP1R157, RNF96, TF1B, TIF1B, TIF1beta)
  Promoter: EF1a
  Tag / fusion protein: V5 (C terminal on insert)
  Cloning method: Gateway Cloning
  Sequencing primers: 5′ GGGTGGAGACTGAAGTTAGGCCAG; 3′ CACATAGCGTAAAAGGAGCAACATAG
Resource information
  A portion of this plasmid was derived from a plasmid made by: Broad Institute Genetic Perturbation Platform
Terms and licenses: Academic/Nonprofit Terms; Industry Terms: Not Available to Industry
Depositor comments: NM_005762.2 Please test multiple small colonies in case of plasmid recombination. To make this collection available in a timely manner, a portion of this collection was not fully sequenced by Addgene. If an Addgene verified full plasmid sequence is not available, please contact us prior to placing an order to request the full sequence.
How to cite: TFORF3165 was a gift from Feng Zhang (Addgene plasmid # 144641 ; http://n2t.net/addgene:144641 ; RRID:Addgene_144641)
