[The description below was written by a language model from this plasmid's Addgene catalogue record and pLannotate feature annotations shown in this document.]
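Description:
TFORF3165 is a lentiviral overexpression plasmid built on the pLX_TRC317 backbone and carrying the human TRIM28 open reading frame (also known as KAP1 or TIF1β). It is one member of a barcoded transcription factor ORF collection. In bacteria it is maintained through a high-copy ColE1/pUC-type origin and selected with ampicillin via the β-lactamase gene. An f1 origin and remnants of a lac/T7/T3 cloning region are also present. The depositor notes a risk of plasmid recombination, which is common for LTR-containing vectors.

The viral portion has a third-generation, self-inactivating layout. An RSV promoter drives a truncated HIV-1 5' LTR, followed by the Ψ packaging signal with a partial gag sequence, the Rev response element and a cPPT/CTS, and the genome ends in a ΔU3 3' LTR with a downstream SV40 polyadenylation signal. Within the packaged region, an SV40 early promoter drives puromycin N-acetyltransferase for selection of transduced mammalian cells. Downstream, the EF-1α promoter constitutively expresses TRIM28. The ORF was inserted by Gateway cloning and is therefore flanked by attB1 and attB2 sites, and it is followed by a C-terminal V5 epitope tag for detection. A WPRE after the cassette enhances transcript stability and expression.

According to the record, each ORF in the collection is paired with a unique 24-bp barcode so that transcription factors can be identified in pooled screens. The barcode is not annotated in the feature table, so its position is not stated. The collection was used for screening transcription factors that direct cell differentiation.
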