Features (pLannotate 1.2.2; 34 found; start..end, strand, type, name):
      1..1179    +  promoter       EF-1α promoter: strong constitutive promoter for human elongation factor EF-1α
   1200..1217    +  protein_bind   attB1 (fragment): mutant version of attB; core recombination site for the Gateway® BP reaction BP Clonase™
   1223..3727    +  CDS            TRIM28: TIF1B_HUMAN - Also known as KAP1, RNF96, TIF1B. Experimental evidence at protein level: Swiss-Prot protein existence level 1. (Microbial infection) Plays a critical role in the shutdown of lytic gene expression during the early stage of herpes virus 8 primary infection. This inhibition is mediated through interaction with herpes virus 8 protein LANA1. From Homo sapiens (Human).
   3730..3753    -  protein_bind   attB2: mutant version of attB; recombination site for the Gateway® BP reaction BP Clonase™
   3761..3802    +  CDS            V5 tag: epitope tag from simian virus 5
   3818..3871    +  promoter       U6 promoter (fragment): RNA polymerase III promoter for human U6 snRNA
   3913..4501    +  misc_feature   WPRE: woodchuck hepatitis virus posttranscriptional regulatory element
   4552..4571    +  misc_feature   cPPT/CTS (fragment): central polypurine tract and central termination sequence of HIV-1
   4573..4806    +  LTR            3' LTR (ΔU3): self-inactivating 3' long terminal repeat (LTR) from HIV-1
   4884..5005    +  polyA_signal   SV40 poly(A) signal: SV40 polyadenylation signal
   5045..5180    +  rep_origin     SV40 ori: SV40 origin of replication
   5201..5219    -  promoter       T7 promoter: promoter for bacteriophage T7 RNA polymerase
   5227..5382    +  CDS            lacZα (fragment): LacZα fragment of β-galactosidase; lacZ fragment
   5387..5815    +  rep_origin     f1 ori (sequence partly withheld): f1 bacteriophage origin of replication; arrow indicates direction of (+) strand synthesis
   5868..5972    +  promoter       AmpR promoter: bla
   5973..6833    +  CDS            AmpR: β-lactamase; bla; confers resistance to ampicillin, carbenicillin, and related antibiotics
   7004..7592    +  rep_origin     ori: high-copy-number ColE1/pMB1/pBR322/pUC origin of replication
   7775..7867    +  CDS            lacI (fragment): lac repressor; lacI; The lac repressor binds to the lac operator to inhibit transcription in E. coli. This inhibition can be relieved by adding lactose or isopropyl-β-D-thiogalactopyranoside (IPTG).
   7880..7901    +  protein_bind   CAP binding site: CAP binding activates transcription in the presence of cAMP. E. coli catabolite activator protein
   7916..7946    +  promoter       lac promoter: promoter for the E. coli lac operon
   7950..7972    +  protein_bind   lac operator (fragment): The lac repressor binds to the lac operator to inhibit transcription in E. coli. This inhibition can be relieved by adding lactose or isopropyl-β-D-thiogalactopyranoside (IPTG). lac repressor encoded by lacI
   8015..8033    +  promoter       T3 promoter: promoter for bacteriophage T3 RNA polymerase
   8061..8287    +  promoter       RSV promoter: Rous sarcoma virus enhancer/promoter
   8288..8468    +  LTR            5' LTR (truncated): truncated 5' long terminal repeat (LTR) from HIV-1
   8515..8640    +  misc_feature   HIV-1 Ψ: packaging signal of human immunodeficiency virus type 1
   8624..8987    +  CDS            HIV-1 gag (fragment): gag protein from human immunodeficiency virus 1; gag
   9133..9366    +  misc_feature   RRE: The Rev response element (RRE) of HIV-1 allows for Rev-dependent mRNA export from the nucleus to the cytoplasm.
   9743..9769    +  CDS            Rev (fragment): human immunodeficiency virus 1 (HIV-1) Rev protein; rev; enhances nuclear export of unspliced and incompletely spliced viral mRNAs
   9776..9799    +  promoter       SV40 promoter (fragment): SV40 early promoter
   9800..9871    +  promoter       SV40 promoter (fragment): SV40 enhancer and early promoter
   9895..10030   +  rep_origin     SV40 ori: SV40 origin of replication
  10076..10672   +  CDS            PuroR (fragment): puromycin N-acetyltransferase; pac from Streptomyces; confers resistance to puromycin
  10721..10838   +  misc_feature   cPPT/CTS: central polypurine tract and central termination sequence of HIV-1
  10903..10969   +  CDS            small t antigen (fragment): SV40 (simian virus 40) small t antigen
>Addgene plasmid #144641 | TFORF3165 | addgene full sequence | sequence record 348484 | Addgene NGS Result
GGCTCCGGTGCCCGTCAGTGGGCAGAGCGCACATCGCCCACAGTCCCCGAGAAGTTGGGGGGAGGGGTCG
GCAATTGAACCGGTGCCTAGAGAAGGTGGCGCGGGGTAAACTGGGAAAGTGATGTCGTGTACTGGCTCCG
CCTTTTTCCCGAGGGTGGGGGAGAACCGTATATAAGTGCAGTAGTCGCCGTGAACGTTCTTTTTCGCAAC
GGGTTTGCCGCCAGAACACAGGTAAGTGCCGTGTGTGGTTCCCGCGGGCCTGGCCTCTTTACGGGTTATG
GCCCTTGCGTGCCTTGAATTACTTCCACCTGGCTGCAGTACGTGATTCTTGATCCCGAGCTTCGGGTTGG
AAGTGGGTGGGAGAGTTCGAGGCCTTGCGCTTAAGGAGCCCCTTCGCCTCGTGCTTGAGTTGAGGCCTGG
CCTGGGCGCTGGGGCCGCCGCGTGCGAATCTGGTGGCACCTTCGCGCCTGTCTCGCTGCTTTCGATAAGT
CTCTAGCCATTTAAAATTTTTGATGACCTGCTGCGACGCTTTTTTTCTGGCAAGATAGTCTTGTAAATGC
GGGCCAAGATCTGCACACTGGTATTTCGGTTTTTGGGGCCGCGGGCGGCGACGGGGCCCGTGCGTCCCAG
CGCACATGTTCGGCGAGGCGGGGCCTGCGAGCGCGGCCACCGAGAATCGGACGGGGGTAGTCTCAAGCTG
GCCGGCCTGCTCTGGTGCCTGGCCTCGCGCCGCCGTGTATCGCCCCGCCCTGGGCGGCAAGGCTGGCCCG
GTCGGCACCAGTTGCGTGAGCGGAAAGATGGCCGCTTCCCGGCCCTGCTGCAGGGAGCTCAAAATGGAGG
ACGCGGCGCTCGGGAGAGCGGGCGGGTGAGTCACCCACACAAAGGAAAAGGGCCTTTCCGTCCTCAGCCG
TCGCTTCATGTGACTCCACGGAGTACCGGGCGCCGTCCAGGCACCTCGATTAGTTCTCGAGCTTTTGGAG
TACGTCGTCTTTAGGTTGGGGGGAGGGGTTTTATGCGATGGAGTTTCCCCACACTGAGTGGGTGGAGACT
GAAGTTAGGCCAGCTTGGCACTTGATGTAATTCTCCTTGGAATTTGCCCTTTTTGAGTTTGGATCTTGGT
TCATTCTCAAGCCTCAGACAGTGGTTCAAAGTTTTTTTCTTCCATTTCAGGTGTCGTGAGGCTAGCATCG
ATTGATCAACAAGTTTGTACAAAAAAGTTGGCATGGCGGCCTCCGCGGCGGCAGCCTCGGCAGCAGCGGC
CTCGGCCGCCTCTGGCAGCCCGGGCCCGGGCGAGGGCTCCGCTGGCGGCGAAAAGCGCTCCACCGCCCCT
TCGGCCGCAGCCTCGGCCTCTGCCTCAGCCGCGGCGTCGTCGCCCGCGGGGGGCGGCGCCGAGGCGCTGG
AGCTGCTGGAGCACTGCGGCGTGTGCAGAGAGCGCCTGCGACCCGAGAGGGAGCCCCGCCTGCTGCCCTG
TTTGCACTCGGCCTGTAGTGCCTGCTTAGGGCCCGCGGCCCCCGCCGCCGCCAACAGCTCGGGGGACGGC
GGGGCGGCGGGCGACGGCACCGTGGTGGACTGTCCCGTGTGCAAGCAACAGTGCTTCTCCAAAGACATCG
TGGAGAATTATTTCATGCGTGATAGTGGCAGCAAGGCTGCCACCGACGCCCAGGATGCGAACCAGTGCTG
CACTAGCTGTGAGGATAATGCCCCAGCCACCAGCTACTGTGTGGAGTGCTCGGAGCCTCTGTGTGAGACC
TGTGTAGAGGCGCACCAGCGGGTGAAGTACACCAAGGACCATACTGTGCGCTCTACTGGGCCAGCCAAGT
CTCGGGATGGTGAACGTACTGTCTATTGCAACGTACACAAGCATGAACCCCTTGTGCTGTTTTGTGAGAG
CTGTGATACTCTCACCTGCCGAGACTGCCAGCTCAATGCCCACAAGGACCACCAGTACCAGTTCTTAGAG
GATGCAGTGAGGAACCAGCGCAAGCTCCTGGCCTCACTGGTGAAGCGCCTTGGGGACAAACATGCAACAT
TGCAGAAGAGCACCAAGGAGGTTCGCAGCTCAATCCGCCAGGTGTCTGACGTACAGAAGCGTGTGCAAGT
GGATGTCAAGATGGCCATCCTGCAGATCATGAAGGAGCTGAATAAGCGGGGCCGTGTGCTGGTCAATGAT
GCCCAGAAGGTGACTGAGGGGCAGCAGGAGCGCCTGGAGCGGCAGCACTGGACCATGACCAAGATCCAGA
AGCACCAGGAGCACATTCTGCGCTTTGCCTCTTGGGCTCTGGAGAGTGACAACAACACAGCCCTTTTGCT
TTCTAAGAAGTTGATCTACTTCCAGCTGCACCGGGCCCTCAAGATGATTGTGGATCCCGTGGAGCCACAT
GGCGAGATGAAGTTTCAGTGGGACCTCAATGCCTGGACCAAGAGTGCCGAGGCCTTTGGCAAGATTGTGG
CAGAGCGTCCTGGCACTAACTCAACAGGCCCTGCACCCATGGCCCCTCCAAGAGCCCCAGGGCCCCTGAG
CAAGCAGGGCTCTGGCAGCAGCCAGCCCATGGAGGTGCAGGAAGGCTATGGCTTTGGGTCAGGAGATGAT
CCCTACTCAAGTGCAGAGCCCCATGTGTCAGGTGTGAAACGGTCCCGCTCAGGTGAGGGCGAGGTGAGCG
GCCTTATGCGCAAGGTGCCACGAGTGAGCCTTGAACGCCTGGACCTGGACCTCACAGCTGACAGCCAGCC
ACCCGTCTTCAAGGTCTTCCCAGGCAGTACCACTGAGGACTACAACCTTATTGTTATTGAACGTGGCGCT
GCCGCTGCAGCTACCGGCCAGCCAGGGACTGCGCCTGCAGGAACCCCTGGTGCCCCACCCCTGGCTGGCA
TGGCCATTGTCAAGGAGGAGGAGACGGAGGCTGCCATTGGAGCCCCTCCTACTGCCACTGAGGGCCCTGA
GACCAAACCTGTGCTTATGGCTCTTGCGGAGGGTCCTGGTGCTGAGGGTCCCCGCCTGGCCTCACCTAGT
GGCAGCACCAGCTCAGGGCTGGAGGTGGTGGCTCCTGAGGGTACCTCAGCCCCAGGTGGTGGCCCGGGAA
CCCTGGATGACAGTGCCACCATTTGCCGTGTCTGCCAGAAGCCAGGCGATCTGGTTATGTGCAACCAGTG
TGAGTTTTGTTTCCACCTGGACTGTCACCTGCCGGCCCTGCAGGATGTACCAGGGGAGGAGTGGAGCTGC
TCACTCTGCCATGTGCTCCCTGACCTGAAGGAGGAGGATGGCAGCCTCAGCCTGGATGGTGCAGACAGCA
CTGGCGTGGTGGCCAAGCTCTCACCAGCCAACCAGCGGAAATGTGAGCGTGTACTGCTGGCCCTATTCTG
TCACGAACCCTGCCGCCCCCTGCATCAGCTGGCTACCGACTCCACCTTCTCCCTGGACCAGCCCGGTGGC
ACCCTGGATCTGACCCTGATCCGTGCCCGCCTCCAGGAGAAGTTGTCACCTCCCTACAGCTCCCCACAGG
AGTTTGCCCAGGATGTGGGCCGCATGTTCAAGCAATTCAACAAGTTAACTGAGGACAAGGCAGACGTGCA
GTCCATCATCGGCCTGCAGCGCTTCTTCGAGACGCGCATGAACGAGGCCTTCGGTGACACCAAGTTCTCT
GCTGTGCTGGTGGAGCCCCCGCCGATGAGCCTGCCTGGTGCTGGCCTGAGTTCCCAGGAGCTGTCTGGTG
GCCCTGGTGATGGCCCCTGCCCAACTTTCTTGTACAAAGTGGTTGATATCGGTAAGCCTATCCCTAACCC
TCTCCTCGGTCTCGATTCTACGTAGTAATGAACTAGTCCGTAACTTGAAAGTATTTCGATTTCTTGGCTT
TATATATCTTGTGGAAAGGACGACGAAATGCCCATACAGCTCCCCCGACGCGTTAAGTCGACAATCAACC
TCTGGATTACAAAATTTGTGAAAGATTGACTGGTATTCTTAACTATGTTGCTCCTTTTACGCTATGTGGA
TACGCTGCTTTAATGCCTTTGTATCATGCTATTGCTTCCCGTATGGCTTTCATTTTCTCCTCCTTGTATA
AATCCTGGTTGCTGTCTCTTTATGAGGAGTTGTGGCCCGTTGTCAGGCAACGTGGCGTGGTGTGCACTGT
GTTTGCTGACGCAACCCCCACTGGTTGGGGCATTGCCACCACCTGTCAGCTCCTTTCCGGGACTTTCGCT
TTCCCCCTCCCTATTGCCACGGCGGAACTCATCGCCGCCTGCCTTGCCCGCTGCTGGACAGGGGCTCGGC
TGTTGGGCACTGACAATTCCGTGGTGTTGTCGGGGAAATCATCGTCCTTTCCTTGGCTGCTCGCCTGTGT
TGCCACCTGGATTCTGCGCGGGACGTCCTTCTGCTACGTCCCTTCGGCCCTCAATCCAGCGGACCTTCCT
TCCCGCGGCCTGCTGCCGGCTCTGCGGCCTCTTCCGCGTCTTCGCCTTCGCCCTCAGACGAGTCGGATCT
CCCTTTGGGCCGCCTCCCCGCGTCGACTTTAAGACCAATGACTTACAAGGCAGCTGTAGATCTTAGCCAC
TTTTTAAAAGAAAAGGGGGGACTGGAAGGGCTAATTCACTCCCAACGAAGACAAGATCTGCTTTTTGCTT
GTACTGGGTCTCTCTGGTTAGACCAGATCTGAGCCTGGGAGCTCTCTGGCTAACTAGGGAACCCACTGCT
TAAGCCTCAATAAAGCTTGCCTTGAGTGCTTCAAGTAGTGTGTGCCCGTCTGTTGTGTGACTCTGGTAAC
TAGAGATCCCTCAGACCCTTTTAGTCAGTGTGGAAAATCTCTAGCAGTACGTATAGTAGTTCATGTCATC
TTATTATTCAGTATTTATAACTTGCAAAGAAATGAATATCAGAGAGTGAGAGGAACTTGTTTATTGCAGC
TTATAATGGTTACAAATAAAGCAATAGCATCACAAATTTCACAAATAAAGCATTTTTTTCACTGCATTCT
AGTTGTGGTTTGTCCAAACTCATCAATGTATCTTATCATGTCTGGCTCTAGCTATCCCGCCCCTAACTCC
GCCCATCCCGCCCCTAACTCCGCCCAGTTCCGCCCATTCTCCGCCCCATGGCTGACTAATTTTTTTTATT
TATGCAGAGGCCGAGGCCGCCTCGGCCTCTGAGCTATTCCAGAAGTAGTGAGGAGGCTTTTTTGGAGGCC
TAGGGACGTACCCAATTCGCCCTATAGTGAGTCGTATTACGCGCGCTCACTGGCCGTCGTTTTACAACGT
CGTGACTGGGAAAACCCTGGCGTTACCCAACTTAATCGCCTTGCAGCACATCCCCCTTTCGCCAGCTGGC
GTAATAGCGAAGAGGCCCGCACCGATCGCCCTTCCCAACAGTTGCGCAGCCTGAATGGCGAATGGG
[124 nt withheld, positions 5387-5510]
C
[91 nt withheld, positions 5512-5602]
A
[49 nt withheld, positions 5604-5652]
CCTTTGACGTTGGAGTCCACGTTCTTT
[37 nt withheld, positions 5680-5716]
ACCCTATCTCGGTCTATTCTTTTGATTTATAAGGGATTTTGCCGATTTCGGCCTATTGGTTAAAAAATGA
GCTGATTTAACAAAAATTTAACGCGAATTTTAACAAAATATTAACGCTTACAATTTAGGTGGCACTTTTC
GGGGAAATGTGCGCGGAACCCCTATTTGTTTATTTTTCTAAATACATTCAAATATGTATCCGCTCATGAG
ACAATAACCCTGATAAATGCTTCAATAATATTGAAAAAGGAAGAGTATGAGTATTCAACATTTCCGTGTC
GCCCTTATTCCCTTTTTTGCGGCATTTTGCCTTCCTGTTTTTGCTCACCCAGAAACGCTGGTGAAAGTAA
AAGATGCTGAAGATCAGTTGGGTGCACGAGTGGGTTACATCGAACTGGATCTCAACAGCGGTAAGATCCT
TGAGAGTTTTCGCCCCGAAGAACGTTTTCCAATGATGAGCACTTTTAAAGTTCTGCTATGTGGCGCGGTA
TTATCCCGTATTGACGCCGGGCAAGAGCAACTCGGTCGCCGCATACACTATTCTCAGAATGACTTGGTTG
AGTACTCACCAGTCACAGAAAAGCATCTTACGGATGGCATGACAGTAAGAGAATTATGCAGTGCTGCCAT
AACCATGAGTGATAACACTGCGGCCAACTTACTTCTGACAACGATCGGAGGACCGAAGGAGCTAACCGCT
TTTTTGCACAACATGGGGGATCATGTAACTCGCCTTGATCGTTGGGAACCGGAGCTGAATGAAGCCATAC
CAAACGACGAGCGTGACACCACGATGCCTGTAGCAATGGCAACAACGTTGCGCAAACTATTAACTGGCGA
ACTACTTACTCTAGCTTCCCGGCAACAATTAATAGACTGGATGGAGGCGGATAAAGTTGCAGGACCACTT
CTGCGCTCGGCCCTTCCGGCTGGCTGGTTTATTGCTGATAAATCTGGAGCCGGTGAGCGTGGGTCTCGCG
GTATCATTGCAGCACTGGGGCCAGATGGTAAGCCCTCCCGTATCGTAGTTATCTACACGACGGGGAGTCA
GGCAACTATGGATGAACGAAATAGACAGATCGCTGAGATAGGTGCCTCACTGATTAAGCATTGGTAACTG
TCAGACCAAGTTTACTCATATATACTTTAGATTGATTTAAAACTTCATTTTTAATTTAAAAGGATCTAGG
TGAAGATCCTTTTTGATAATCTCATGACCAAAATCCCTTAACGTGAGTTTTCGTTCCACTGAGCGTCAGA
CCCCGTAGAAAAGATCAAAGGATCTTCTTGAGATCCTTTTTTTCTGCGCGTAATCTGCTGCTTGCAAACA
AAAAAACCACCGCTACCAGCGGTGGTTTGTTTGCCGGATCAAGAGCTACCAACTCTTTTTCCGAAGGTAA
CTGGCTTCAGCAGAGCGCAGATACCAAATACTGTTCTTCTAGTGTAGCCGTAGTTAGGCCACCACTTCAA
GAACTCTGTAGCACCGCCTACATACCTCGCTCTGCTAATCCTGTTACCAGTGGCTGCTGCCAGTGGCGAT
AAGTCGTGTCTTACCGGGTTGGACTCAAGACGATAGTTACCGGATAAGGCGCAGCGGTCGGGCTGAACGG
GGGGTTCGTGCACACAGCCCAGCTTGGAGCGAACGACCTACACCGAACTGAGATACCTACAGCGTGAGCT
ATGAGAAAGCGCCACGCTTCCCGAAGGGAGAAAGGCGGACAGGTATCCGGTAAGCGGCAGGGTCGGAACA
GGAGAGCGCACGAGGGAGCTTCCAGGGGGAAACGCCTGGTATCTTTATAGTCCTGTCGGGTTTCGCCACC
TCTGACTTGAGCGTCGATTTTTGTGATGCTCGTCAGGGGGGCGGAGCCTATGGAAAAACGCCAGCAACGC
GGCCTTTTTACGGTTCCTGGCCTTTTGCTGGCCTTTTGCTCACATGTTCTTTCCTGCGTTATCCCCTGAT
TCTGTGGATAACCGTATTACCGCCTTTGAGTGAGCTGATACCGCTCGCCGCAGCCGAACGACCGAGCGCA
GCGAGTCAGTGAGCGAGGAAGCGGAAGAGCGCCCAATACGCAAACCGCCTCTCCCCGCGCGTTGGCCGAT
TCATTAATGCAGCTGGCACGACAGGTTTCCCGACTGGAAAGCGGGCAGTGAGCGCAACGCAATTAATGTG
AGTTAGCTCACTCATTAGGCACCCCAGGCTTTACACTTTATGCTTCCGGCTCGTATGTTGTGTGGAATTG
TGAGCGGATAACAATTTCACACAGGAAACAGCTATGACCATGATTACGCCAAGCGCGCAATTAACCCTCA
CTAAAGGGAACAAAAGCTGGAGCTGCAAGCTTAATGTAGTCTTATGCAATACTCTTGTAGTCTTGCAACA
TGGTAACGATGAGTTAGCAACATGCCTTACAAGGAGAGAAAAAGCACCGTGCATGCCGATTGGTGGAAGT
AAGGTGGTACGATCGTGCCTTATTAGGAAGGCAACAGACGGGTCTGACATGGATTGGACGAACCACTGAA
TTGCCGCATTGCAGAGATATTGTATTTAAGTGCCTAGCTCGATACATAAACGGGTCTCTCTGGTTAGACC
AGATCTGAGCCTGGGAGCTCTCTGGCTAACTAGGGAACCCACTGCTTAAGCCTCAATAAAGCTTGCCTTG
AGTGCTTCAAGTAGTGTGTGCCCGTCTGTTGTGTGACTCTGGTAACTAGAGATCCCTCAGACCCTTTTAG
TCAGTGTGGAAAATCTCTAGCAGTGGCGCCCGAACAGGGACTTGAAAGCGAAAGGGAAACCAGAGGAGCT
CTCTCGACGCAGGACTCGGCTTGCTGAAGCGCGCACGGCAAGAGGCGAGGGGCGGCGACTGGTGAGTACG
CCAAAAATTTTGACTAGCGGAGGCTAGAAGGAGAGAGATGGGTGCGAGAGCGTCAGTATTAAGCGGGGGA
GAATTAGATCGCGATGGGAAAAAATTCGGTTAAGGCCAGGGGGAAAGAAAAAATATAAATTAAAACATAT
AGTATGGGCAAGCAGGGAGCTAGAACGATTCGCAGTTAATCCTGGCCTGTTAGAAACATCAGAAGGCTGT
AGACAAATACTGGGACAGCTACAACCATCCCTTCAGACAGGATCAGAAGAACTTAGATCATTATATAATA
CAGTAGCAACCCTCTATTGTGTGCATCAAAGGATAGAGATAAAAGACACCAAGGAAGCTTTAGACAAGAT
AGAGGAAGAGCAAAACAAAAGTAAGACCACCGCACAGCAAGCGGCCGCTGATCTTCAGACCTGGAGGAGG
AGATATGAGGGACAATTGGAGAAGTGAATTATATAAATATAAAGTAGTAAAAATTGAACCATTAGGAGTA
GCACCCACCAAGGCAAAGAGAAGAGTGGTGCAGAGAGAAAAAAGAGCAGTGGGAATAGGAGCTTTGTTCC
TTGGGTTCTTGGGAGCAGCAGGAAGCACTATGGGCGCAGCGTCAATGACGCTGACGGTACAGGCCAGACA
ATTATTGTCTGGTATAGTGCAGCAGCAGAACAATTTGCTGAGGGCTATTGAGGCGCAACAGCATCTGTTG
CAACTCACAGTCTGGGGCATCAAGCAGCTCCAGGCAAGAATCCTGGCTGTGGAAAGATACCTAAAGGATC
AACAGCTCCTGGGGATTTGGGGTTGCTCTGGAAAACTCATTTGCACCACTGCTGTGCCTTGGAATGCTAG
TTGGAGTAATAAATCTCTGGAACAGATTTGGAATCACACGACCTGGATGGAGTGGGACAGAGAAATTAAC
AATTACACAAGCTTAATACACTCCTTAATTGAAGAATCGCAAAACCAGCAAGAAAAGAATGAACAAGAAT
TATTGGAATTAGATAAATGGGCAAGTTTGTGGAATTGGTTTAACATAACAAATTGGCTGTGGTATATAAA
ATTATTCATAATGATAGTAGGAGGCTTGGTAGGTTTAAGAATAGTTTTTGCTGTACTTTCTATAGTGAAT
AGAGTTAGGCAGGGATATTCACCATTATCGTTTCAGACCCACCTCCCAACCCCGAGGGGACCCATGCATT
GCATCTCAATTAGTCAGCAACCAGGTGTGGAAAGTCCCCAGGCTCCCCAGCAGGCAGAAGTATGCAAAGC
ATGCGTCTCAATTAGTCAGCAACCATAGTCCCGCCCCTAACTCCGCCCATCCCGCCCCTAACTCCGCCCA
GTTCCGCCCATTCTCCGCCCCATGGCTGACTAATTTTTTTTATTTATGCAGAGGCCGAGGCCGCCTCGGC
CTCTGAGCTATTCCAGAAGTAGTGAGGAGGCTTTTTTGGAGGCCTAGGCTTTTGCAAAAAGCTTTCTAGA
GGTACCACCGGAGCTTACCATGACCGAGTACAAGCCCACGGTGCGCCTCGCCACCCGCGACGACGTCCCC
AGGGCCGTACGCACCCTCGCCGCCGCGTTCGCCGACTACCCCGCCACGCGCCACACCGTCGATCCGGACC
GCCACATCGAGCGGGTCACCGAGCTGCAAGAACTCTTCCTCACGCGCGTCGGGCTCGACATCGGCAAGGT
GTGGGTCGCGGACGACGGCGCCGCCGTGGCGGTCTGGACCACGCCGGAGAGCGTCGAAGCGGGGGCGGTG
TTCGCCGAGATCGGCCCGCGCATGGCCGAGTTGAGCGGTTCCCGGCTGGCCGCGCAGCAACAGATGGAAG
GCCTCCTGGCGCCGCACCGGCCCAAGGAGCCCGCGTGGTTCCTGGCCACCGTCGGCGTCTCGCCCGACCA
CCAGGGCAAGGGTCTGGGCAGCGCCGTCGTGCTCCCCGGAGTGGAGGCGGCCGAGCGCGCCGGGGTGCCC
GCCTTCCTGGAGACCTCCGCGCCCCGCAACCTCCCCTTCTACGAGCGGCTCGGCTTCACCGTCACCGCCG
ACGTCGAGGTGCCCGAAGGACCGCGCACCTGGTGCATGACCCGCAAGCCCGGTGCCAGTTAACGAATTCT
AGATCTTGAGACAAATGGCAGTATTCATCCACAATTTTAAAAGAAAAGGGGGGATTGGGGGGTACAGTGC
AGGGGAAAGAATAGTAGACATAATAGCAACAGACATACAAACTAAAGAATTACAAAAACAAATTACAAAA
ATTCAAAATTTTCGGGTTTATTACAGGGACAGCAGAGATCCACTTTGGCGCCGGCTCGAGGCCTGCAGGT
GCAAAGATGGATAAAGTTTTAAACAGAGAGGAATCTTTGCAGCTAATGGACCTTCTAGGTCTTGAAAGGA
GTGGGAATT
