>Addgene plasmid #144641 | TFORF3165 | depositor partial sequence | sequence record 286038 | Insert
ATCGATTGATCAACAAGTTTGTACAAAAAAGTTGGCATGGCGGCCTCCGCGGCGGCAGCCTCGGCAGCAG
CGGCCTCGGCCGCCTCTGGCAGCCCGGGCCCGGGCGAGGGCTCCGCTGGCGGCGAAAAGCGCTCCACCGC
CCCTTCGGCCGCAGCCTCGGCCTCTGCCTCAGCCGCGGCGTCGTCGCCCGCGGGGGGCGGCGCCGAGGCG
CTGGAGCTGCTGGAGCACTGCGGCGTGTGCAGAGAGCGCCTGCGACCCGAGAGGGAGCCCCGCCTGCTGC
CCTGTTTGCACTCGGCCTGTAGTGCCTGCTTAGGGCCCGCGGCCCCCGCCGCCGCCAACAGCTCGGGGGA
CGGCGGGGCGGCGGGCGACGGCACCGTGGTGGACTGTCCCGTGTGCAAGCAACAGTGCTTCTCCAAAGAC
ATCGTGGAGAATTATTTCATGCGTGATAGTGGCAGCAAGGCTGCCACCGACGCCCAGGATGCGAACCAGT
GCTGCACTAGCTGTGAGGATAATGCCCCAGCCACCAGCTACTGTGTGGAGTGCTCGGAGCCTCTGTGTGA
GACCTGTGTAGAGGCGCACCAGCGGGTGAAGTACACCAAGGACCATACTGTGCGCTCTACTGGGCCAGCC
AAGTCTCGGGATGGTGAACGTACTGTCTATTGCAACGTACACAAGCATGAACCCCTTGTGCTGTTTTGTG
AGAGCTGTGATACTCTCACCTGCCGAGACTGCCAGCTCAATGCCCACAAGGACCACCAGTACCAGTTCTT
AGAGGATGCAGTGAGGAACCAGCGCAAGCTCCTGGCCTCACTGGTGAAGCGCCTTGGGGACAAACATGCA
ACATTGCAGAAGAGCACCAAGGAGGTTCGCAGCTCAATCCGCCAGGTGTCTGACGTACAGAAGCGTGTGC
AAGTGGATGTCAAGATGGCCATCCTGCAGATCATGAAGGAGCTGAATAAGCGGGGCCGTGTGCTGGTCAA
TGATGCCCAGAAGGTGACTGAGGGGCAGCAGGAGCGCCTGGAGCGGCAGCACTGGACCATGACCAAGATC
CAGAAGCACCAGGAGCACATTCTGCGCTTTGCCTCTTGGGCTCTGGAGAGTGACAACAACACAGCCCTTT
TGCTTTCTAAGAAGTTGATCTACTTCCAGCTGCACCGGGCCCTCAAGATGATTGTGGATCCCGTGGAGCC
ACATGGCGAGATGAAGTTTCAGTGGGACCTCAATGCCTGGACCAAGAGTGCCGAGGCCTTTGGCAAGATT
GTGGCAGAGCGTCCTGGCACTAACTCAACAGGCCCTGCACCCATGGCCCCTCCAAGAGCCCCAGGGCCCC
TGAGCAAGCAGGGCTCTGGCAGCAGCCAGCCCATGGAGGTGCAGGAAGGCTATGGCTTTGGGTCAGGAGA
TGATCCCTACTCAAGTGCAGAGCCCCATGTGTCAGGTGTGAAACGGTCCCGCTCAGGTGAGGGCGAGGTG
AGCGGCCTTATGCGCAAGGTGCCACGAGTGAGCCTTGAACGCCTGGACCTGGACCTCACAGCTGACAGCC
AGCCACCCGTCTTCAAGGTCTTCCCAGGCAGTACCACTGAGGACTACAACCTTATTGTTATTGAACGTGG
CGCTGCCGCTGCAGCTACCGGCCAGCCAGGGACTGCGCCTGCAGGAACCCCTGGTGCCCCACCCCTGGCT
GGCATGGCCATTGTCAAGGAGGAGGAGACGGAGGCTGCCATTGGAGCCCCTCCTACTGCCACTGAGGGCC
CTGAGACCAAACCTGTGCTTATGGCTCTTGCGGAGGGTCCTGGTGCTGAGGGTCCCCGCCTGGCCTCACC
TAGTGGCAGCACCAGCTCAGGGCTGGAGGTGGTGGCTCCTGAGGGTACCTCAGCCCCAGGTGGTGGCCCG
GGAACCCTGGATGACAGTGCCACCATTTGCCGTGTCTGCCAGAAGCCAGGCGATCTGGTTATGTGCAACC
AGTGTGAGTTTTGTTTCCACCTGGACTGTCACCTGCCGGCCCTGCAGGATGTACCAGGGGAGGAGTGGAG
CTGCTCACTCTGCCATGTGCTCCCTGACCTGAAGGAGGAGGATGGCAGCCTCAGCCTGGATGGTGCAGAC
AGCACTGGCGTGGTGGCCAAGCTCTCACCAGCCAACCAGCGGAAATGTGAGCGTGTACTGCTGGCCCTAT
TCTGTCACGAACCCTGCCGCCCCCTGCATCAGCTGGCTACCGACTCCACCTTCTCCCTGGACCAGCCCGG
TGGCACCCTGGATCTGACCCTGATCCGTGCCCGCCTCCAGGAGAAGTTGTCACCTCCCTACAGCTCCCCA
CAGGAGTTTGCCCAGGATGTGGGCCGCATGTTCAAGCAATTCAACAAGTTAACTGAGGACAAGGCAGACG
TGCAGTCCATCATCGGCCTGCAGCGCTTCTTCGAGACGCGCATGAACGAGGCCTTCGGTGACACCAAGTT
CTCTGCTGTGCTGGTGGAGCCCCCGCCGATGAGCCTGCCTGGTGCTGGCCTGAGTTCCCAGGAGCTGTCT
GGTGGCCCTGGTGATGGCCCCTGCCCAACTTTCTTGTACAAAGTGGTTGATATCGGTAAGCCTATCCCTA
ACCCTCTCCTCGGTCTCGATTCTACGTAGTAATGAACTAGTCCGTAACTTGAAAGTATTTCGATTTCTTG
GCTTTATATATCTTGTGGAAAGGACGACGAAATGCCCATACAGCTCCCCCG
