>Addgene plasmid #144641 | TFORF3165 | depositor partial sequence | sequence record 286039 | Barcode
CGAAATGCCCATACAGCTCCCCCG
